Addgene plasmid #37085: pAAV-Ef1a-DO-EGFP-WPRE-pA
Purpose: Expresses EGFP in cells lacking Cre (Cre-Off)
Depositing lab: Bernardo Sabatini. Depositing organization: Harvard Medical School. Publication: Novel recombinant adeno-associated viruses for Cre activated and inactivated transgene expression in neurons. Saunders A, Johnson CA, Sabatini BL. Front Neural Circuits. 2012 Jul 27;6:47. doi: 10.3389/fncir.2012.00047. eCollection 2012. PubMed 22866029.
Backbone
  Vector backbone: pAAV-Ef1a-DIO-hChR2(H134R)-mCherry-WPRE-pA
  Backbone manufacturer: K. Deisseroth Lab
  Backbone size w/o insert (bp): 5613
  Total vector size (bp): 7260
  Vector type: AAV, Cre/Lox ; Cre-Off
Growth in bacteria
  Bacterial resistance: Ampicillin, 100 μg/mL
  Growth temperature: 37°C
  Growth strain: Stbl3
  Copy number: Unknown
Gene/Insert
  Gene/Insert name: EGFP
  Species: Synthetic
  Insert size (bp): 846
  Promoter: EF1a
  Cloning method: Restriction Enzyme; 5′ cloning site Asc1 (not destroyed); 3′ cloning site Nhe1 (not destroyed)
  Sequencing primers: 5′ CTTCCATTTCAGGTGTCGTG; 3′ GCAGCGTATCCACATAGCG
Resource information
  A portion of this plasmid was derived from a plasmid made by: Karl Deisseroth Lab, Stanford Univ.
Terms and licenses: Academic/Nonprofit Terms; Industry Terms: Not Available to Industry
How to cite: pAAV-Ef1a-DO-EGFP-WPRE-pA was a gift from Bernardo Sabatini (Addgene plasmid # 37085 ; http://n2t.net/addgene:37085 ; RRID:Addgene_37085)
