[The description below was written by a language model from this plasmid's Addgene catalogue record and the feature table of its GenBank file.]
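Description:
pAAV-Ef1a-DO-EGFP-WPRE-pA is an adeno-associated virus transfer plasmid for "Cre-Off" expression of a green fluorescent reporter, derived from a pAAV-Ef1a-DIO channelrhodopsin-mCherry backbone. It is propagated in E. coli through a high-copy ColE1/pUC-type origin with ampicillin selection (AmpR, beta-lactamase), and it also carries an f1 phage origin. A recombination-deficient strain (Stbl3) is recorded as the growth host, which fits the need to keep the repetitive AAV2 inverted terminal repeats intact. The two ITRs flank the expression cassette and define the segment that is replicated and packaged into recombinant AAV particles when helper functions are supplied.

Between the ITRs, the human EF-1α promoter with its first intron drives a Kozak-initiated EGFP coding sequence, followed by a WPRE to enhance transcript stability and expression and by the human growth hormone polyadenylation signal. The reporter sits in the sense ("double-floxed orientation") direction, bracketed by a lox2272/loxP pair upstream and an oppositely oriented lox2272/loxP pair downstream. Without Cre, EGFP is therefore expressed constitutively. In Cre-expressing cells, recombination between the matched heterotypic sites inverts the coding sequence and then excises one site of each pair, locking it in the antisense, non-expressing orientation. This makes the vector useful for labelling Cre-negative cells, for example neurons in Cre driver lines, as a complement to Cre-On DIO vectors.

Two points in the record do not line up. The sequence annotation labels the 846 bp reading frame as a destabilized d1EGFP (an ornithine decarboxylase degron fusion), whereas the catalogue names the insert simply as EGFP. The held sequence is also 6470 bp, against a listed total size of 7260 bp.
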