LOCUS       Exported 6470 bp ds-DNA circular SYN 12-MAY-2021
DEFINITION  synthetic circular DNA
ACCESSION   .
VERSION     .
KEYWORDS    pAAV-Ef1a-DO-EGFP-WPRE-pA
SOURCE      synthetic DNA construct
  ORGANISM  synthetic DNA construct
REFERENCE   1 (bases 1 to 6470)
  AUTHORS   Saunders A, Johnson CA, Sabatini BL
  TITLE     Novel recombinant adeno-associated viruses for Cre activated and
            inactivated transgene expression in neurons.
  JOURNAL   Front Neural Circuits. 2012 Jul 27;6:47. doi:
            10.3389/fncir.2012.00047. eCollection 2012.
  PUBMED    22866029
REFERENCE   2 (bases 1 to 6470)
  AUTHORS   .
  TITLE     Direct Submission
  JOURNAL   Exported May 12, 2021 from SnapGene Server 1.1.58
            http://www.snapgene.com
FEATURES             Location/Qualifiers
     source          1..6470
                     /organism="synthetic DNA construct"
                     /mol_type="other DNA"
     repeat_region   1..141
                     /label=AAV2 ITR
                     /note="inverted terminal repeat of adeno-associated virus
                     serotype 2"
     repeat_region   12..141
                     /label=AAV2 ITR
     promoter        242..1419
                     /label=EF-1-alpha promoter
                     /note="strong constitutive promoter for human elongation
                     factor EF-1-alpha"
     intron          473..1410
                     /label=EF-1-alpha intron A
                     /note="intron upstream of the start codon of human
                     EF-1-alpha"
     primer_bind     1367..1387
                     /label=EF1a-F
                     /note="Human elongation factor-1a promoter, forward primer"
     protein_bind    1450..1483
                     /label=lox2272
                     /bound_moiety="Cre recombinase"
                     /note="Cre-mediated recombination occurs in the 8-bp core
                     sequence (GGATACTT). lox2272 sites are compatible with each
                     other, but incompatible with loxP or loxN sites (Lee and
                     Saito, 1988)."
     protein_bind    1534..1567
                     /label=loxP
                     /bound_moiety="Cre recombinase"
                     /note="Cre-mediated recombination occurs in the 8-bp core
                     sequence (GCATACAT)."
     regulatory      1589..1598
                     /regulatory_class="other"
                     /note="vertebrate consensus sequence for strong initiation
                     of translation (Kozak, 1987)"
     CDS             1595..2440
                     /codon_start=1
                     /product="EGFP destabilized by fusion to a mutated version
                     of residues 422-461 of mouse ornithine decarboxylase,
                     giving an in vivo half-life of ~1 hour"
                     /label=d1EGFP
                     /note="mammalian codon-optimized"
                     /translation="MVSKGEELFTGVVPILVELDGDVNGHKFSVSGEGEGDATYGKLTL
                     KFICTTGKLPVPWPTLVTTLTYGVQCFSRYPDHMKQHDFFKSAMPEGYVQERTIFFKDD
                     GNYKTRAEVKFEGDTLVNRIELKGIDFKEDGNILGHKLEYNYNSHNVYIMADKQKNGIK
                     VNFKIRHNIEDGSVQLADHYQQNTPIGDGPVLLPDNHYLSTQSALSKDPNEKRDHMVLL
                     EFVTAAGITLGMDELYKKLSHGFPPAVAAQDDGTLPMSCAQESGMDRHPAACASARINV
                     "
     primer_bind     complement(1640..1661)
                     /label=EGFP-N
                     /note="EGFP, reverse primer"
     primer_bind     complement(1901..1920)
                     /label=EXFP-R
                     /note="For distinguishing EGFP variants, reverse primer"
     primer_bind     2248..2269
                     /label=EGFP-C
                     /note="EGFP, forward primer"
     protein_bind    complement(2455..2488)
                     /label=lox2272
                     /bound_moiety="Cre recombinase"
                     /note="Cre-mediated recombination occurs in the 8-bp core
                     sequence (GGATACTT). lox2272 sites are compatible with each
                     other, but incompatible with loxP or loxN sites (Lee and
                     Saito, 1988)."
     protein_bind    complement(2539..2572)
                     /label=loxP
                     /bound_moiety="Cre recombinase"
                     /note="Cre-mediated recombination occurs in the 8-bp core
                     sequence (GCATACAT)."
     misc_feature    2597..3185
                     /label=WPRE
                     /note="woodchuck hepatitis virus posttranscriptional
                     regulatory element"
     primer_bind     complement(2650..2670)
                     /label=WPRE-R
                     /note="WPRE, reverse primer"
     CDS             complement(3068..3079)
                     /codon_start=1
                     /product="Factor Xa recognition and cleavage site"
                     /label=Factor Xa site
                     /translation="IEGR"
     polyA_signal    3217..3693
                     /label=hGH poly(A) signal
                     /note="human growth hormone polyadenylation signal"
     primer_bind     complement(3416..3435)
                     /label=hGH-PA-R
                     /note="Human growth hormone terminator, reverse primer"
     repeat_region   3733..3873
                     /label=AAV2 ITR
                     /note="inverted terminal repeat of adeno-associated virus
                     serotype 2"
     repeat_region   3733..3862
                     /label=AAV2 ITR
     rep_origin      3948..4403
                     /direction=RIGHT
                     /label=f1 ori
                     /note="f1 bacteriophage origin of replication; arrow
                     indicates direction of (+) strand synthesis"
     primer_bind     complement(4035..4054)
                     /label=F1ori-R
                     /note="F1 origin, reverse primer"
     primer_bind     4245..4266
                     /label=F1ori-F
                     /note="F1 origin, forward primer"
     primer_bind     complement(4420..4439)
                     /label=pRS-marker
                     /note="pRS vectors, use to sequence yeast selectable
                     marker"
     primer_bind     4539..4561
                     /label=pGEX 3'
                     /note="pGEX vectors, reverse primer"
     primer_bind     complement(4599..4617)
                     /label=pBRforEco
                     /note="pBR322 vectors, upsteam of EcoRI site, forward
                     primer"
     promoter        4685..4789
                     /gene="bla"
                     /label=AmpR promoter
     CDS             4790..5650
                     /codon_start=1
                     /gene="bla"
                     /product="beta-lactamase"
                     /label=AmpR
                     /note="confers resistance to ampicillin, carbenicillin, and
                     related antibiotics"
                     /translation="MSIQHFRVALIPFFAAFCLPVFAHPETLVKVKDAEDQLGARVGYI
                     ELDLNSGKILESFRPEERFPMMSTFKVLLCGAVLSRIDAGQEQLGRRIHYSQNDLVEYS
                     PVTEKHLTDGMTVRELCSAAITMSDNTAANLLLTTIGGPKELTAFLHNMGDHVTRLDRW
                     EPELNEAIPNDERDTTMPVAMATTLRKLLTGELLTLASRQQLIDWMEADKVAGPLLRSA
                     LPAGWFIADKSGAGERGSRGIIAALGPDGKPSRIVVIYTTGSQATMDERNRQIAEIGAS
                     LIKHW"
     primer_bind     complement(5008..5027)
                     /label=Amp-R
                     /note="Ampicillin resistance gene, reverse primer"
     rep_origin      5821..6409
                     /direction=RIGHT
                     /label=ori
                     /note="high-copy-number ColE1/pMB1/pBR322/pUC origin of
                     replication"
     primer_bind     6310..6329
                     /label=pBR322ori-F
                     /note="pBR322 origin, forward primer"
ORIGIN
        1 cctgcaggca gctgcgcgct cgctcgctca ctgaggccgc ccgggcaaag cccgggcgtc
       61 gggcgacctt tggtcgcccg gcctcagtga gcgagcgagc gcgcagagag ggagtggcca
      121 actccatcac taggggttcc tgcggccgca cgcgtaagct ttgcaaagat ggataaagtt
      181 ttaaacagag aggaatcttt gcagctaatg gaccttctag gtcttgaaag gagtgggaat
      241 tggctccggt gcccgtcagt gggcagagcg cacatcgccc acagtccccg agaagttggg
      301 gggaggggtc ggcaattgaa ccggtgccta gagaaggtgg cgcggggtaa actgggaaag
      361 tgatgtcgtg tactggctcc gcctttttcc cgagggtggg ggagaaccgt atataagtgc
      421 agtagtcgcc gtgaacgttc tttttcgcaa cgggtttgcc gccagaacac aggtaagtgc
      481 cgtgtgtggt tcccgcgggc ctggcctctt tacgggttat ggcccttgcg tgccttgaat
      541 tacttccact ggctgcagta cgtgattctt gatcccgagc ttcgggttgg aagtgggtgg
      601 gagagttcga ggccttgcgc ttaaggagcc ccttcgcctc gtgcttgagt tgaggcctgg
      661 cctgggcgct ggggccgccg cgtgcgaatc tggtggcacc ttcgcgcctg tctcgctgct
      721 ttcgataagt ctctagccat ttaaaatttt tgatgacctg ctgcgacgct ttttttctgg
      781 caagatagtc ttgtaaatgc gggccaagat ctgcacactg gtatttcggt ttttggggcc
      841 gcgggcggcg acggggcccg tgcgtcccag cgcacatgtt cggcgaggcg gggcctgcga
      901 gcgcggccac cgagaatcgg acgggggtag tctcaagctg gccggcctgc tctggtgcct
      961 ggcctcgcgc cgccgtgtat cgccccgccc tgggcggcaa ggctggcccg gtcggcacca
     1021 gttgcgtgag cggaaagatg gccgcttccc ggccctgctg cagggagctc aaaatggagg
     1081 acgcggcgct cgggagagcg ggcgggtgag tcacccacac aaaggaaaag ggcctttccg
     1141 tcctcagccg tcgcttcatg tgactccacg gagtaccggg cgccgtccag gcacctcgat
     1201 tagttctcga gcttttggag tacgtcgtct ttaggttggg gggaggggtt ttatgcgatg
     1261 gagtttcccc acactgagtg ggtggagact gaagttaggc cagcttggca cttgatgtaa
     1321 ttctccttgg aatttgccct ttttgagttt ggatcttggt tcattctcaa gcctcagaca
     1381 gtggttcaaa gtttttttct tccatttcag gtgtcgtgag gtaccggatc ctctagagtc
     1441 gactccggaa taacttcgta taggatactt tatacgaagt tatgcagaat ggtagctgga
     1501 ttgtagctgc tattagcaat atgaaacctc ttaataactt cgtatagcat acattatacg
     1561 aagttatggc gcgccttatc tagatttcgc caccatggtg agcaagggcg aggagctgtt
     1621 caccggggtg gtgcccatcc tggtcgagct ggacggcgac gtaaacggcc acaagttcag
     1681 cgtgtccggc gagggcgagg gcgatgccac ctacggcaag ctgaccctga agttcatctg
     1741 caccaccggc aagctgcccg tgccctggcc caccctcgtg accaccctga cctacggcgt
     1801 gcagtgcttc agccgctacc ccgaccacat gaagcagcac gacttcttca agtccgccat
     1861 gcccgaaggc tacgtccagg agcgcaccat cttcttcaag gacgacggca actacaagac
     1921 ccgcgccgag gtgaagttcg agggcgacac cctggtgaac cgcatcgagc tgaagggcat
     1981 cgacttcaag gaggacggca acatcctggg gcacaagctg gagtacaact acaacagcca
     2041 caacgtctat atcatggccg acaagcagaa gaacggcatc aaggtgaact tcaagatccg
     2101 ccacaacatc gaggacggca gcgtgcagct cgccgaccac taccagcaga acacccccat
     2161 cggcgacggc cccgtgctgc tgcccgacaa ccactacctg agcacccagt ccgccctgag
     2221 caaagacccc aacgagaagc gcgatcacat ggtcctgctg gagttcgtga ccgccgccgg
     2281 gatcactctc ggcatggacg agctgtacaa gaagcttagc catggcttcc cgccggcggt
     2341 ggcggcgcag gatgatggca cgctgcccat gtcttgtgcc caggagagcg ggatggaccg
     2401 tcaccctgca gcctgtgctt ctgctaggat caatgtgtag gcggccgcgc tagcataact
     2461 tcgtataaag tatcctatac gaagttattt gccttaaccc agaaattatc actgttattc
     2521 tttagaatgg tgcaaagaat aacttcgtat aatgtatgct atacgaagtt atgaattcga
     2581 tatcaagctt atcgataatc aacctctgga ttacaaaatt tgtgaaagat tgactggtat
     2641 tcttaactat gttgctcctt ttacgctatg tggatacgct gctttaatgc ctttgtatca
     2701 tgctattgct tcccgtatgg ctttcatttt ctcctccttg tataaatcct ggttgctgtc
     2761 tctttatgag gagttgtggc ccgttgtcag gcaacgtggc gtggtgtgca ctgtgtttgc
     2821 tgacgcaacc cccactggtt ggggcattgc caccacctgt cagctccttt ccgggacttt
     2881 cgctttcccc ctccctattg ccacggcgga actcatcgcc gcctgccttg cccgctgctg
     2941 gacaggggct cggctgttgg gcactgacaa ttccgtggtg ttgtcgggga aatcatcgtc
     3001 ctttccttgg ctgctcgcct atgttgccac ctggattctg cgcgggacgt ccttctgcta
     3061 cgtcccttcg gccctcaatc cagcggacct tccttcccgc ggcctgctgc cggctctgcg
     3121 gcctcttccg cgtcttcgcc ttcgccctca gacgagtcgg atctcccttt gggccgcctc
     3181 cccgcatcga taccgagcgc tgctcgagag atctacgggt ggcatccctg tgacccctcc
     3241 ccagtgcctc tcctggccct ggaagttgcc actccagtgc ccaccagcct tgtcctaata
     3301 aaattaagtt gcatcatttt gtctgactag gtgtccttct ataatattat ggggtggagg
     3361 ggggtggtat ggagcaaggg gcaagttggg aagacaacct gtagggcctg cggggtctat
     3421 tgggaaccaa gctggagtgc agtggcacaa tcttggctca ctgcaatctc cgcctcctgg
     3481 gttcaagcga ttctcctgcc tcagcctccc gagttgttgg gattccaggc atgcatgacc
     3541 aggctcagct aatttttgtt tttttggtag agacggggtt tcaccatatt ggccaggctg
     3601 gtctccaact cctaatctca ggtgatctac ccaccttggc ctcccaaatt gctgggatta
     3661 caggcgtgaa ccactgctcc cttccctgtc cttctgattt tgtaggtaac cacgtgcgga
     3721 ccgagcggcc gcaggaaccc ctagtgatgg agttggccac tccctctctg cgcgctcgct
     3781 cgctcactga ggccgggcga ccaaaggtcg cccgacgccc gggctttgcc cgggcggcct
     3841 cagtgagcga gcgagcgcgc agctgcctgc aggggcgcct gatgcggtat tttctcctta
     3901 cgcatctgtg cggtatttca caccgcatan nnnnnnnnnn nnnnnnnnnn nnnnnnnnnn
     3961 nnnnnnnnnn nnnnnnnnnn nnnnnnnnnn nnnnnnnnnn nnnnnnnnnn nnnnnnnnnn
     4021 nnnnnnnnnn nnnnnnnnnn nnnnnnnnnn nnnnnnnnnn nnnnnnnnnn ncnnnnnnnn
     4081 nnnnnnnnnn nnnnnnnnnn nnnnnnnnnn nnnnnnnnnn nnnnnnnnnn nnnnnnnnnn
     4141 nnnnnnnnnn nnnnnnnnnn nnnnnnnnnn nnnnnnnnnn nnnnnnnnnn nnnnnnnnnn
     4201 nnnnnnnnnn nnncctttga cgttggagtc cacgttcttt aatagtggac tcttgttcca
     4261 aactggaaca acactcaacc ctatctcggg ctattctttt gatttataag ggattttgcc
     4321 gatttcggcc tattggttaa aaaatgagct gatttaacaa aaatttaacg cgaattttaa
     4381 caaaatatta acgtttacaa ttttatggtg cactctcagt acaatctgct ctgatgccgc
     4441 atagttaagc cagccccgac acccgccaac acccgctgac gcgccctgac gggcttgtct
     4501 gctcccggca tccgcttaca gacaagctgt gaccgtctcc gggagctgca tgtgtcagag
     4561 gttttcaccg tcatcaccga aacgcgcgag acgaaagggc ctcgtgatac gcctattttt
     4621 ataggttaat gtcatgataa taatggtttc ttagacgtca ggtggcactt ttcggggaaa
     4681 tgtgcgcgga acccctattt gtttattttt ctaaatacat tcaaatatgt atccgctcat
     4741 gagacaataa ccctgataaa tgcttcaata atattgaaaa aggaagagta tgagtattca
     4801 acatttccgt gtcgccctta ttcccttttt tgcggcattt tgccttcctg tttttgctca
     4861 cccagaaacg ctggtgaaag taaaagatgc tgaagatcag ttgggtgcac gagtgggtta
     4921 catcgaactg gatctcaaca gcggtaagat ccttgagagt tttcgccccg aagaacgttt
     4981 tccaatgatg agcactttta aagttctgct atgtggcgcg gtattatccc gtattgacgc
     5041 cgggcaagag caactcggtc gccgcataca ctattctcag aatgacttgg ttgagtactc
     5101 accagtcaca gaaaagcatc ttacggatgg catgacagta agagaattat gcagtgctgc
     5161 cataaccatg agtgataaca ctgcggccaa cttacttctg acaacgatcg gaggaccgaa
     5221 ggagctaacc gcttttttgc acaacatggg ggatcatgta actcgccttg atcgttggga
     5281 accggagctg aatgaagcca taccaaacga cgagcgtgac accacgatgc ctgtagcaat
     5341 ggcaacaacg ttgcgcaaac tattaactgg cgaactactt actctagctt cccggcaaca
     5401 attaatagac tggatggagg cggataaagt tgcaggacca cttctgcgct cggcccttcc
     5461 ggctggctgg tttattgctg ataaatctgg agccggtgag cgtgggtctc gcggtatcat
     5521 tgcagcactg gggccagatg gtaagccctc ccgtatcgta gttatctaca cgacggggag
     5581 tcaggcaact atggatgaac gaaatagaca gatcgctgag ataggtgcct cactgattaa
     5641 gcattggtaa ctgtcagacc aagtttactc atatatactt tagattgatt taaaacttca
     5701 tttttaattt aaaaggatct aggtgaagat cctttttgat aatctcatga ccaaaatccc
     5761 ttaacgtgag ttttcgttcc actgagcgtc agaccccgta gaaaagatca aaggatcttc
     5821 ttgagatcct ttttttctgc gcgtaatctg ctgcttgcaa acaaaaaaac caccgctacc
     5881 agcggtggtt tgtttgccgg atcaagagct accaactctt tttccgaagg taactggctt
     5941 cagcagagcg cagataccaa atactgtcct tctagtgtag ccgtagttag gccaccactt
     6001 caagaactct gtagcaccgc ctacatacct cgctctgcta atcctgttac cagtggctgc
     6061 tgccagtggc gataagtcgt gtcttaccgg gttggactca agacgatagt taccggataa
     6121 ggcgcagcgg tcgggctgaa cggggggttc gtgcacacag cccagcttgg agcgaacgac
     6181 ctacaccgaa ctgagatacc tacagcgtga gctatgagaa agcgccacgc ttcccgaagg
     6241 gagaaaggcg gacaggtatc cggtaagcgg cagggtcgga acaggagagc gcacgaggga
     6301 gcttccaggg ggaaacgcct ggtatcttta tagtcctgtc gggtttcgcc acctctgact
     6361 tgagcgtcga tttttgtgat gctcgtcagg ggggcggagc ctatggaaaa acgccagcaa
     6421 cgcggccttt ttacggttcc tggccttttg ctggcctttt gctcacatgt
//
