>Addgene plasmid #37085 | pAAV-Ef1a-DO-EGFP-WPRE-pA | addgene partial sequence | sequence record 47314 | EF1a-fwd
TACCGGATCCTCTAGAGTCGACTCCGGAATAACTTCGTATAGGATACTTTATACGAAGTTATGCAGAATG
GTAGCTGGATTGTAGCTGCTATTAGCAATATGAAACCTCTTAATAACTTCGTATAGCATACATTATACGA
AGTTATGGCGCGCCTTATCTAGATTTAGCCACCATGGTGAGCAAGGGCGAGGAGCTGTTCACCGGGGTGG
TGCCCATCCTGGTCGAGCTGGACGGCGACGTAAACGGCCACAAGTTCAGCGTGTCCGGCGAGGGCGAGGG
CGATGCCACCTACGGCAAGCTGACCCTGAAGTTCATCTGCACCACCGGCAAGCTGCCCGTGCCCTGGCCC
ACCCTCGTGACCACCCTGACCTACGGCGTGCAGTGCTTCAGCCGCTACCCCGACCACATGAAGCAGCACG
ACTTCTTCAAGTCCGCCATGCCCGAAGGCTACGTCCAGGAGCGCACCATCTTCTTCAAGGACGACGGCAA
CTACAAGACCCGCGCCGAGGTGAAGTTCGAGGGCGACACCCTGGTGAACCGCATCGAGCTGAAGGGCATC
GACTTCAAGGAGGACGGCAACATCCTGGGGCACAAGCTGGAGTACAACTACAACAGCCACAACGTCTATA
TCATGGCCGACAAGCAGAAGAACGGCATCAAGGTGAACTTCAAGATCCGCCACAACATCGAGGACGGCAG
CGTGCAGCTCGCCGACCACTACCAGCAGAACACCCCCATCGGCGACGGCCCCGTGCTGCTGCCCGACAAC
CACTACCTGAGCACCCAGTCCGCCCTGAGCAAAGACCCCAACGAGAAGCGCGATCACATGGTCCTGCTGG
AGTTCGTGACCGCCGCCGGGATCACTCTCGGCATGGACGAGCTGTA
